>Addgene plasmid #210291 | Tom20-EYFP-miLID | addgene full sequence | sequence record 416267 | Addgene NGS Result
ATTACGGGGTCATTAGTTCATAGCCCATATATGGAGTTCCGCGTTACATAACTTACGGTAAATGGCCCGC
CTGGCTGACCGCCCAACGACCCCCGCCCATTGACGTCAATAATGACGTATGTTCCCATAGTAACGCCAAT
AGGGACTTTCCATTGACGTCAATGGGTGGAGTATTTACGGTAAACTGCCCACTTGGCAGTACATCAAGTG
TATCATATGCCAAGTACGCCCCCTATTGACGTCAATGACGGTAAATGGCCCGCCTGGCATTATGCCCAGT
ACATGACCTTATGGGACTTTCCTACTTGGCAGTACATCTACGTATTAGTCATCGCTATTACCATGGTGAT
GCGGTTTTGGCAGTACATCAATGGGCGTGGATAGCGGTTTGACTCACGGGGATTTCCAAGTCTCCACCCC
ATTGACGTCAATGGGAGTTTGTTTTGGCACCAAAATCAACGGGACTTTCCAAAATGTCGTAACAACTCCG
CCCCATTGACGCAAATGGGCGGTAGGCGTGTACGGTGGGAGGTCTATATAAGCAGAGCTGGTTTAGTGAA
CCGTCAGATCCGCTAGCGCCACCATGGTGGGTCGGAACAGCGCCATCGCCGCGGGCGTGTGCGGTGCCCT
CTTCATAGGGTACTGCATCTACTTTGACCGCAAAAGACGAAGTGACCCCAACTTCAGTGCTGGTGGTAGT
GCTGGTGGTCTACCGGTCGCCACCATGGTGAGCAAGGGCGAGGAGCTGTTCACCGGGGTGGTGCCCATCC
TGGTCGAGCTGGACGGCGACGTAAACGGCCACAAGTTCAGCGTGTCCGGCGAGGGCGAGGGCGATGCCAC
CTACGGCAAGCTGACCCTGAAGTTCATCTGCACCACCGGCAAGCTGCCCGTGCCCTGGCCCACCCTCGTG
ACCACCTTCGGCTACGGCCTGCAGTGCTTCGCCCGCTACCCCGACCACATGAAGCAGCACGACTTCTTCA
AGTCCGCCATGCCCGAAGGCTACGTCCAGGAGCGCACCATCTTCTTCAAGGACGACGGCAACTACAAGAC
CCGCGCCGAGGTGAAGTTCGAGGGCGACACCCTGGTGAACCGCATCGAGCTGAAGGGCATCGACTTCAAG
GAGGACGGCAACATCCTGGGGCACAAGCTGGAGTACAACTACAACAGCCACAACGTCTATATCATGGCCG
ACAAGCAGAAGAACGGCATCAAGGTGAACTTCAAGATCCGCCACAACATCGAGGACGGCAGCGTGCAGCT
CGCCGACCACTACCAGCAGAACACCCCCATCGGCGACGGCCCCGTGCTGCTGCCCGACAACCACTACCTG
AGCTACCAGTCCGCCCTGAGCAAAGACCCCAACGAGAAGCGCGATCACATGGTCCTGCTGGAGTTCGTGA
CCGCCGCCGGGATCACTCTCGGCATGGACGAGCTGTACAAGAGTGCTGGTGGTGAGTTCCTGGCAACCAC
ACTGGAGCGGATCGAGAAGAATTTTGTGATCACCGACCCCCGCCTGCCTGATAACCCAATCATCTTCGCC
AGCGACTCCTTTCTGCAGCTGACAGAGTACAGCAGGGAGGAGATCCTGGGCAGGAATTGCAGATTCCTGC
AGGGCCCCGAGACAGATAGAGCCACAGTGCGGAAGATCCGCGACGCCATCGATAACCAGACCGAGGTGAC
AGTGCAGCTGATCAATTATACCAAGTCCGGCAAGAAGTTCTGGAACGTGTTTCACCTGCAGCCTATGCGG
GACTACAAGGGCGATGTGCAGTACTTCATCGGAGTGCAGCTGGACGGAACCGAGAGGCTGCACGGAGCAG
CCGAGAGAGAGGCCGTGTGCCTGATCAAGAAGACAGCCTTCCAGATCGCTGAGGCCGCCAACGATGAGAA
CTACTTTAGTGCTGGTGGTAGTGCTGGTGGTAGTGCTGGTGGTAGTGCTGGTGGTAGTGCTGGTGGTCCT
CGAGCTCAAGCTTCGAATTCTGCAGTCGACGGTACCGCGGGCCCGGGATCCACCGGATCTAGATAACTGA
TCATAATCAGCCATACCACATTTGTAGAGGTTTTACTTGCTTTAAAAAACCTCCCACACCTCCCCCTGAA
CCTGAAACATAAAATGAATGCAATTGTTGTTGTTAACTTGTTTATTGCAGCTTATAATGGTTACAAATAA
AGCAATAGCATCACAAATTTCACAAATAAAGCATTTTTTTCACTGCATTCTAGTTGTGGTTTGTCCAAAC
TCATCAATGTATCTTAAGGCGTAAATTGTAAGCGTTAATATTTTGTTAAAATTCGCGTTAAATTTTTGTT
AAATCAGCTCATTTTTTAACCAATAGGCCGAAATCGGCAAAATCCCTTATAAATCAAAAGAATAGACCGA
GATAGGGT
[37 nt withheld, positions 2389-2425]
AAAGAACGTGGACTCCAACGTCAAAGG
[49 nt withheld, positions 2453-2501]
T
[91 nt withheld, positions 2503-2593]
G
[124 nt withheld, positions 2595-2718]
CAGGTGGCACTTTTCGGGGAAATGTGCGCGGAACCCCTATTTGTTTATTTTTCTAAATACATTCAAATAT
GTATCCGCTCATGAGACAATAACCCTGATAAATGCTTCAATAATATTGAAAAAGGAAGAGTCCTGAGGCG
GAAAGAACCAGCTGTGGAATGTGTGTCAGTTAGGGTGTGGAAAGTCCCCAGGCTCCCCAGCAGGCAGAAG
TATGCAAAGCATGCATCTCAATTAGTCAGCAACCAGGTGTGGAAAGTCCCCAGGCTCCCCAGCAGGCAGA
AGTATGCAAAGCATGCATCTCAATTAGTCAGCAACCATAGTCCCGCCCCTAACTCCGCCCATCCCGCCCC
TAACTCCGCCCAGTTCCGCCCATTCTCCGCCCCATGGCTGACTAATTTTTTTTATTTATGCAGAGGCCGA
GGCCGCCTCGGCCTCTGAGCTATTCCAGAAGTAGTGAGGAGGCTTTTTTGGAGGCCTAGGCTTTTGCAAA
GATCGATCAAGAGACAGGATGAGGATCGTTTCGCATGATTGAACAAGATGGATTGCACGCAGGTTCTCCG
GCCGCTTGGGTGGAGAGGCTATTCGGCTATGACTGGGCACAACAGACAATCGGCTGCTCTGATGCCGCCG
TGTTCCGGCTGTCAGCGCAGGGGCGCCCGGTTCTTTTTGTCAAGACCGACCTGTCCGGTGCCCTGAATGA
ACTGCAAGACGAGGCAGCGCGGCTATCGTGGCTGGCCACGACGGGCGTTCCTTGCGCAGCTGTGCTCGAC
GTTGTCACTGAAGCGGGAAGGGACTGGCTGCTATTGGGCGAAGTGCCGGGGCAGGATCTCCTGTCATCTC
ACCTTGCTCCTGCCGAGAAAGTATCCATCATGGCTGATGCAATGCGGCGGCTGCATACGCTTGATCCGGC
TACCTGCCCATTCGACCACCAAGCGAAACATCGCATCGAGCGAGCACGTACTCGGATGGAAGCCGGTCTT
GTCGATCAGGATGATCTGGACGAAGAGCATCAGGGGCTCGCGCCAGCCGAACTGTTCGCCAGGCTCAAGG
CGAGCATGCCCGACGGCGAGGATCTCGTCGTGACCCATGGCGATGCCTGCTTGCCGAATATCATGGTGGA
AAATGGCCGCTTTTCTGGATTCATCGACTGTGGCCGGCTGGGTGTGGCGGACCGCTATCAGGACATAGCG
TTGGCTACCCGTGATATTGCTGAAGAGCTTGGCGGCGAATGGGCTGACCGCTTCCTCGTGCTTTACGGTA
TCGCCGCTCCCGATTCGCAGCGCATCGCCTTCTATCGCCTTCTTGACGAGTTCTTCTGAGCGGGACTCTG
GGGTTCGAAATGACCGACCAAGCGACGCCCAACCTGCCATCACGAGATTTCGATTCCACCGCCGCCTTCT
ATGAAAGGTTGGGCTTCGGAATCGTTTTCCGGGACGCCGGCTGGATGATCCTCCAGCGCGGGGATCTCAT
GCTGGAGTTCTTCGCCCACCCTAGGGGGAGGCTAACTGAAACACGGAAGGAGACAATACCGGAAGGAACC
CGCGCTATGACGGCAATAAAAAGACAGAATAAAACGCACGGTGTTGGGTCGTTTGTTCATAAACGCGGGG
TTCGGTCCCAGGGCTGGCACTCTGTCGATACCCCACCGAGACCCCATTGGGGCCAATACGCCCGCGTTTC
TTCCTTTTCCCCACCCCACCCCCCAAGTTCGGGTGAAGGCCCAGGGCTCGCAGCCAACGTCGGGGCGGCA
GGCCCTGCCATAGCCTCAGGTTACTCATATATACTTTAGATTGATTTAAAACTTCATTTTTAATTTAAAA
GGATCTAGGTGAAGATCCTTTTTGATAATCTCATGACCAAAATCCCTTAACGTGAGTTTTCGTTCCACTG
AGCGTCAGACCCCGTAGAAAAGATCAAAGGATCTTCTTGAGATCCTTTTTTTCTGCGCGTAATCTGCTGC
TTGCAAACAAAAAAACCACCGCTACCAGCGGTGGTTTGTTTGCCGGATCAAGAGCTACCAACTCTTTTTC
CGAAGGTAACTGGCTTCAGCAGAGCGCAGATACCAAATACTGTTCTTCTAGTGTAGCCGTAGTTAGGCCA
CCACTTCAAGAACTCTGTAGCACCGCCTACATACCTCGCTCTGCTAATCCTGTTACCAGTGGCTGCTGCC
AGTGGCGATAAGTCGTGTCTTACCGGGTTGGACTCAAGACGATAGTTACCGGATAAGGCGCAGCGGTCGG
GCTGAACGGGGGGTTCGTGCACACAGCCCAGCTTGGAGCGAACGACCTACACCGAACTGAGATACCTACA
GCGTGAGCTATGAGAAAGCGCCACGCTTCCCGAAGGGAGAAAGGCGGACAGGTATCCGGTAAGCGGCAGG
GTCGGAACAGGAGAGCGCACGAGGGAGCTTCCAGGGGGAAACGCCTGGTATCTTTATAGTCCTGTCGGGT
TTCGCCACCTCTGACTTGAGCGTCGATTTTTGTGATGCTCGTCAGGGGGGCGGAGCCTATGGAAAAACGC
CAGCAACGCGGCCTTTTTACGGTTCCTGGCCTTTTGCTGGCCTTTTGCTCACATGTTCTTTCCTGCGTTA
TCCCCTGATTCTGTGGATAACCGTATTACCGCCATGCATTAGTTATTAATAGTAATCA
Features (pLannotate 1.2.2; 17 found; start..end, strand, type, name):
     42..345     +  enhancer       CMV enhancer: human cytomegalovirus immediate early enhancer
    346..549     +  promoter       CMV promoter: human cytomegalovirus (CMV) immediate early promoter
    584..685     +  CDS            TOMM20 (fragment): TOM20_HUMAN - Also known as KIAA0016. Experimental evidence at protein level: Swiss-Prot protein existence level 1. Central component of the receptor complex responsible for the recognition and translocation of cytosolically synthesized mitochondrial preproteins. Together with TOM22 functions as the transit peptide receptor at the surface of the mitochondrion outer membrane and facilitates the movement of preproteins into the TOM40 translocation pore (By similarity). Required for the translocation across the mitochondrial outer membrane of cytochrome P450 monooxygenases. From Homo sapiens (Hum
    725..1441    +  CDS            EYFP: EYFP is a basic (constitutively fluorescent) green/yellow fluorescent protein published in 1996, derived from Aequorea victoria. It is reported to be a very rapidly-maturing weak dimer with high acid sensitivity.
   1481..1798    +  CDS            miniSOG: miniSOG is a basic (constitutively fluorescent) cyan fluorescent protein published in 2011, derived from Arabidopsis thaliana. It requires the cofactor flavin for fluorescence.
   1959..2011    +  misc_feature   MCS: multiple cloning site
   2028..2112    +  CDS            large T antigen (fragment): large T antigen from SV40 (simian virus 40)
   2135..2256    +  polyA_signal   SV40 poly(A) signal: SV40 polyadenylation signal
   2290..2718    -  rep_origin     f1 ori (sequence partly withheld): f1 bacteriophage origin of replication; arrow indicates direction of (+) strand synthesis
   2745..2849    +  promoter       AmpR promoter: bla
   2851..3208    +  promoter       SV40 promoter: SV40 enhancer and early promoter
   3243..4037    +  CDS            NeoR/KanR: aminoglycoside phosphotransferase from Tn5; aph(3')-II (or nptII); confers resistance to neomycin, kanamycin, and G418 (Geneticin®)
   4058..4210    +  CDS            ble (fragment): BLE_KLEPN - Experimental evidence at protein level: Swiss-Prot protein existence level 1. Binding protein with a strong affinity to the bleomycin family of antibiotics. Binds to CL990; an antimitotic-antibiotic compound. From Klebsiella pneumoniae.
   4269..4316    +  polyA_signal   HSV TK poly(A) signal: herpes simplex virus thymidine kinase polyadenylation signal (Cole and Stacy, 1985)
   4407..4423    -  polyA_signal   bGH poly(A) signal (fragment): bovine growth hormone polyadenylation signal
   4645..5233    +  rep_origin     ori: high-copy-number ColE1/pMB1/pBR322/pUC origin of replication
   5348..5366    +  enhancer       CMV enhancer (fragment): human cytomegalovirus immediate early enhancer
