[The description below was written by a language model from this plasmid's Addgene catalogue record and pLannotate feature annotations shown in this document.]
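Description:
Tom20-EYFP-miLID is a mammalian expression plasmid built on the Clontech EYFP-C1 backbone and sequenced at 5,366 nt. It is propagated in E. coli from a high-copy ColE1/pUC-type origin and also carries an f1 phage origin. A single NeoR/KanR (Tn5 aminoglycoside phosphotransferase) gene provides both selections. A bacterial bla-type promoter drives it for kanamycin resistance in bacteria, and the SV40 enhancer/early promoter drives it for G418 selection in mammalian cells, with an HSV TK polyadenylation signal downstream.

The payload is a synthetic fusion protein expressed from the human CMV immediate-early enhancer and promoter and terminated by the SV40 poly(A) signal. The reading frame begins with a short fragment of human TOMM20, a receptor component of the translocase of the outer mitochondrial membrane. This fragment presumably serves to tether the fusion to the mitochondrial surface. It is followed by EYFP, which gives yellow fluorescence for visualising the organelle, and then by the C-terminal iLID module. The automated annotation labels part of this last region as miniSOG. That is most likely a homology hit, because both miniSOG and iLID derive from flavin-binding LOV domains, and the catalogue entry identifies the element as iLID. The record does not explain the "m" in miLID.

iLID is a light-inducible dimer component that binds its SspB partner under blue light. The construct therefore works both as a mitochondrial marker and as a membrane-bound "anchor" to which SspB-tagged proteins can be recruited optogenetically. The associated publication concerns light-controlled actin polymerisation for physically manipulating intracellular structures.
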