Addgene plasmid #210291: Tom20-EYFP-miLID
Purpose: mitochondria marker and "anchor" for optogenetics
Depositing lab: Takanari Inoue. Depositing organization: Johns Hopkins University and School of Medicine. Publication: ActuAtor, a Listeria-inspired molecular tool for physical manipulation of intracellular organizations through de novo actin polymerization. Nakamura H, Rho E, Lee CT, Itoh K, Deng D, Watanabe S, Razavi S, Matsubayashi HT, Zhu C, Jung E, Rangamani P, Watanabe S, Inoue T. Cell Rep. 2023 Sep 2:113089. doi: 10.1016/j.celrep.2023.113089. PubMed 37734382.
Backbone
  Vector backbone: EYFP-C1
  Backbone manufacturer: Clontech
  Backbone size w/o insert (bp): 4700
  Vector type: Mammalian Expression
  Selectable markers: Neomycin (select with G418)
Growth in bacteria
  Bacterial resistance: Kanamycin, 50 μg/mL
  Growth temperature: 37°C
  Growth strain: DH5alpha
  Copy number: High Copy
Gene/Insert
  Gene/Insert name: Tom20-EYFP-miLID
  Species: Synthetic
  Promoter: CMV
  Tag / fusion protein: EYFP; iLID (C terminal on insert)
  Cloning method: Unknown
  Sequencing primers: 5′ CMV-F; 3′ SV40 pA-R
Terms and licenses: Academic/Nonprofit Terms; Industry Terms: Not Available to Industry
How to cite: Tom20-EYFP-miLID was a gift from Takanari Inoue (Addgene plasmid # 210291 ; http://n2t.net/addgene:210291 ; RRID:Addgene_210291)
